>Addgene plasmid #196109 | pTol2zTagRFP658-EF1-2xCMV-EF1-mClover3 | addgene full sequence | sequence record 386832 | Addgene NGS Result
CTAAATTGTAAGCGTTAATCCCATATGGGCAGAGGTGTAAAAAGTACTCAAAAATTTTACTCAAGTGAAA
GTACAAGTACTTAGGGAAAATTTTACTCAATTAAAAGTAAAAGTATCTGGCTAGAATCTTACTTGAGTAA
AAGTAAAAAAGTACTCCATTAAAATTGTACTTGAGTATTAGATCTGTAATACGACTCACTATAGGGACAT
AGAATGCAGGTACCGGGCCCAATGCATTGGCGCCGCGGCCGGCCGCGAATTAAAAAACCTCCCACACCTC
CCCCTGAACCTGAAACATAAAATGAATGCAATTGTTGTTGTTAACTTGTTTATTGCAGCTTATAATGGTT
ACAAATAAAGCAATAGCATCACAAATTTCACAAATAAAGCATTTTTTTCACTGCATTCTAGTTGTGGTTT
GTCCAAACTCATCAATGTATCTTATCATGTCTGGATCTACGTAATACGACTCACTATAGTTCTAGCCTCG
AGAAGGCCGGCCATAAGATCTAATGGCGCGCCTCAGTTCAGCTTGTGTCCCAGCTTTGTAGGCAGGTCAC
AGTATCTAGCCACAGCCACCTCGTGCTGCTCCACGTATGTCTCGTTGTCAGCCTCCTCGATTCTCTCCAG
TCTGTAGTCCACGTAGTACACTCCAGGCATCTTCAGGTTCTTAGCAGGCTTCTTGCTTCTGTAGATTGTC
TTGAAGTTACAGATCAGGTGTCCTCCTCCCACCAGCTTCAGAGCCAGAGCTGTTCTTCCCTCCAGTCCTC
CGTCTGTAGGGTACAGCATCTCTGTGTGAGCCTCCCATCCCAGTGTCTTCTTCTGCATCACAGGTCCGTT
GCTAGGGAAGTTCACTCCTCTGATCTTCACGTTGTAGATCAGACATCCGTCGTGCAGGCTTGTGTCCTGT
GTAGCTGTCAGCACTCCTCCGTCCTCGTATGTTGTCACTCTCTCCCATGTGAATCCCTCAGGGAAGCTCT
GCTTCCAGAAGTCAGGGATTCCCTGTGTGTGGTCGATGAATGTGTGGCTTCCGTACATGAAGCTTGTAGC
CAGGATGTCGAAAGCGAAAGGCAGAGGTCCTCCCTCCACCACCTTGATTCTCTGTGTCTGTGTTCCCTCG
TAAGGCTTTCCCTCTCCCTCGCTTGTACACTTGAAGTGGTGGTTGTTCACTGTTCCCTCCATGTACAGCT
TCATGTGCATGTTCTCCTTAATCAGCTCGCTCATACCCATGGTGGATATCGTTTAAACAATTCTGGAAGC
TACTGTACACCAACCTGTCAGGAGAGGAAAGAGAAGAAGGTTAGTACAATTGTCTAGGGCTGCAGGGTTC
ACAGTGCCACTTTTCCTGCACTGCCCCACCTCCTGCCCACCCTTTCCCAGGCATAGACAGTCAGTGACTT
ACCAAACTCACAGGAGGGAGAAGGCAGAAGCTTGAATGTTCACAGAGACTACTGCACTTATATATGGTTC
TCCCCCACCCTGGGGAAAAAGGTGGAGCCAGTACACCACATCACTTTCCCAGTTTACCCAAGCCCCACCT
TCTCTAGGCACCAGTTCAATTGCCCACCCCTCCCCCCAACTTCTCAGGGACTGTGGGCCATGTGCTCTCT
GCCCACTGAGGGGCACTCAGCCCTCAAGCATGCTCTTCTCCACTAGTCACCCCTATTGACCTTATGTATG
TGCCAATAATGGGAAAAACCCATTGACTCACCCCCTATTGACCTTTTGTACTGGGCAAAACCCAATGGAA
AGTCCCTATTGACTCAGTGTACTTGGCTCCAATGGGACTTTCCTGTTGATTCACCCCTATTGACCTTATG
TACTGGGCAAAACCCATTGGAAAGTCCCTAATGACTCAGTATACATGTCAGTAATGGGAAAAACCCATTG
GCTTACCTCCCATTGACCTTATGTACTGGGCAAAACCCATTGGAAAGTCCCTATTGACTCAATGTACTTG
GCTCCAATGGGACTTTCCTGTTGACTCACCCCCTATTGACCTTATGTACTGGGCAAAACCCAATGGAAAG
TCCCTATTGAGTCAGTGTACTTGGCTCCAATGGGTTTTTCCCATTGACTCCTGCATTAATCGATTTAAAT
GCTAGGGCTGCTCTCCAATCTCTGTCATGGCAGGGCCACTGGCATCCCTGAAGTTGGTGGAGACCACCTC
ACTCCACTCAGCATACAGCTCATCCAGTCCTCTTAATTAATGCAGGAGTCAATGGGAAAAACCCATTGGA
GCCAAGTACACTGACTCAATAGGGACTTTCCATTGGGTTTTGCCCAGTACATAAGGTCAATAGGGGGTGA
GTCAACAGGAAAGTCCCATTGGAGCCAAGTACATTGAGTCAATAGGGACTTTCCAATGGGTTTTGCCCAG
TACATAAGGTCAATGGGAGGTAAGCCAATGGGTTTTTCCCATTACTGACATGTATACTGAGTCATTAGGG
ACTTTCCAATGGGTTTTGCCCAGTACATAAGGTCAATAGGGGTGAATCAACAGGAAAGTCCCATTGGAGC
CAAGTACACTGAGTCAATAGGGACTTTCCATTGGGTTTTGCCCAGTACAAAAGGTCAATAGGGGGTGAGT
CAATGGGTTTTTCCCATTATTGGCACATACATAAGGTCAATAGGGGTGACTAGTGGAGAAGAGCATGCTT
GAGGGCTGAGTGCCCCTCAGTGGGCAGAGAGCACATGGCCCACAGTCCCTGAGAAGTTGGGGGGAGGGGT
GGGCAATTGAACTGGTGCCTAGAGAAGGTGGGGCTTGGGTAAACTGGGAAAGTGATGTGGTGTACTGGCT
CCACCTTTTTCCCCAGGGTGGGGGAGAACCATATATAAGTGCAGTAGTCTCTGTGAACATTCAAGCTTCT
GCCTTCTCCCTCCTGTGAGTTTGGTAAGTCACTGACTGTCTATGCCTGGGAAAGGGTGGGCAGGAGGTGG
GGCAGTGCAGGAAAAGTGGCACTGTGAACCCTGCAGCCCTAGACAATTGTACTAACCTTCTTCTCTTTCC
TCTCCTGACAGGTTGGTGTACAGTAGCTTCCAGAATTCGCAAACATGGTGAGCAAGGGCGAGGAGCTGTT
CACCGGGGTGGTGCCCATCCTGGTCGAGCTGGACGGCGACGTAAACGGCCACAAGTTCAGCGTCCGCGGC
GAGGGCGAGGGCGATGCCACCAACGGCAAGCTGACCCTGAAGTTCATCTGCACCACCGGCAAGCTGCCCG
TGCCCTGGCCCACCCTCGTGACCACCTTCGGCTACGGCGTGGCCTGCTTCAGCCGCTACCCCGACCACAT
GAAGCAGCACGACTTCTTCAAGTCCGCCATGCCCGAAGGCTACGTCCAGGAGCGCACCATCTCTTTCAAG
GACGACGGCACCTACAAGACCCGCGCCGAGGTGAAGTTCGAGGGCGACACCCTGGTGAACCGCATCGAGC
TGAAGGGCATCGACTTCAAGGAGGACGGCAACATCCTGGGGCACAAGCTGGAGTACAACTTCAACAGCCA
CTACGTCTATATCACGGCCGACAAGCAGAAGAACTGCATCAAGGCTAACTTCAAGATCCGCCACAACGTT
GAGGACGGCAGCGTGCAGCTCGCCGACCACTACCAGCAGAACACCCCCATCGGCGACGGCCCCGTGCTGC
TGCCCGACAACCACTACCTGAGCCATCAGTCCAAGCTGAGCAAAGACCCCAACGAGAAGCGCGATCACAT
GGTCCTGCTGGAGTTCGTGACCGCCGCCGGGATTACACATGGCATGGACGAGCTGTACAAGTAAATCTAG
AACTATAGTGAGTCGTATTACGTAGATCCAGACATGATAAGATACATTGATGAGTTTGGACAAACCACAA
CTAGAATGCAGTGAAAAAAATGCTTTATTTGTGAAATTTGTGATGCTATTGCTTTATTTGTAACCATTAT
AAGCTGCAATAAACAAGTTAACAACAACAATTGCATTCATTTTATGTTTCAGGTTCAGGGGGAGGTGTGG
GAGGTTTTTTAATTCGCGGCCGCCACCGCGGTGGAGCTCCAGCTTTTGTTCCCTTTAGTGAGGGTTAATT
GGGCCCAAGTGATCTCCAAAAAATAAGTACTTTTTGACTGTAAATAAAATTGTAAGGAGTAAAAAGTACT
TTTTTTTCTAAAAAAATGTAATTAAGTAAAAGTAAAAGTATTGATTTTTAATTGTACTCAAGTAAAGTAA
AAATCCCCAAAAATAATACTTAAGTACAGTAATCAAGTAAAATTACTCAAGTACTTTACACCTCTGGGTA
CTGTTTCGCGCTTGGCGTAATCATGGTCATAGCTGTTTCCTGTGTGAAATTGTTATCCGCTCACAATTCC
ACACAACATACGAGCCGGAAGCATAAAGTGTAAAGCCTGGGGTGCCTAATGAGTGAGCTAACTCACATTA
ATTGCGTTGCGCTCACTGCCCGCTTTCCAGTCGGGAAACCTGTCGTGCCAGCTGCATTAATGAATCGGCC
AACGCGCGGGGAGAGGCGGTTTGCGTATTGGGCGCTCTTCCGCTTCCTCGCTCACTGACTCGCTGCGCTC
GGTCGTTCGGCTGCGGCGAGCGGTATCAGCTCACTCAAAGGCGGTAATACGGTTATCCACAGAATCAGGG
GATAACGCAGGAAAGAACATGTGAGCAAAAGGCCAGCAAAAGGCCAGGAACCGTAAAAAGGCCGCGTTGC
TGGCGTTTTTCCATAGGCTCCGCCCCCCTGACGAGCATCACAAAAATCGACGCTCAAGTCAGAGGTGGCG
AAACCCGACAGGACTATAAAGATACCAGGCGTTTCCCCCTGGAAGCTCCCTCGTGCGCTCTCCTGTTCCG
ACCCTGCCGCTTACCGGATACCTGTCCGCCTTTCTCCCTTCGGGAAGCGTGGCGCTTTCTCATAGCTCAC
GCTGTAGGTATCTCAGTTCGGTGTAGGTCGTTCGCTCCAAGCTGGGCTGTGTGCACGAACCCCCCGTTCA
GCCCGACCGCTGCGCCTTATCCGGTAACTATCGTCTTGAGTCCAACCCGGTAAGACACGACTTATCGCCA
CTGGCAGCAGCCACTGGTAACAGGATTAGCAGAGCGAGGTATGTAGGCGGTGCTACAGAGTTCTTGAAGT
GGTGGCCTAACTACGGCTACACTAGAAGAACAGTATTTGGTATCTGCGCTCTGCTGAAGCCAGTTACCTT
CGGAAAAAGAGTTGGTAGCTCTTGATCCGGCAAACAAACCACCGCTGGTAGCGGTGGTTTTTTTGTTTGC
AAGCAGCAGATTACGCGCAGAAAAAAAGGATCTCAAGAAGATCCTTTGATCTTTTCTACGGGGTCTGACG
CTCAGTGGAACGAAAACTCACGTTAAGGGATTTTGGTCATGAGATTATCAAAAAGGATCTTCACCTAGAT
CCTTTTAAATTAAAAATGAAGTTTTAAATCAATCTAAAGTATATATGAGTAAACTTGGTCTGACAGTTAC
CAATGCTTAATCAGTGAGGCACCTATCTCAGCGATCTGTCTATTTCGTTCATCCATAGTTGCCTGACTCC
CCGTCGTGTAGATAACTACGATACGGGAGGGCTTACCATCTGGCCCCAGTGCTGCAATGATACCGCGAGA
CCCACGCTCACCGGCTCCAGATTTATCAGCAATAAACCAGCCAGCCGGAAGGGCCGAGCGCAGAAGTGGT
CCTGCAACTTTATCCGCCTCCATCCAGTCTATTAATTGTTGCCGGGAAGCTAGAGTAAGTAGTTCGCCAG
TTAATAGTTTGCGCAACGTTGTTGCCATTGCTACAGGCATCGTGGTGTCACGCTCGTCGTTTGGTATGGC
TTCATTCAGCTCCGGTTCCCAACGATCAAGGCGAGTTACATGATCCCCCATGTTGTGCAAAAAAGCGGTT
AGCTCCTTCGGTCCTCCGATCGTTGTCAGAAGTAAGTTGGCCGCAGTGTTATCACTCATGGTTATGGCAG
CACTGCATAATTCTCTTACTGTCATGCCATCCGTAAGATGCTTTTCTGTGACTGGTGAGTACTCAACCAA
GTCATTCTGAGAATAGTGTATGCGGCGACCGAGTTGCTCTTGCCCGGCGTCAATACGGGATAATACCGCG
CCACATAGCAGAACTTTAAAAGTGCTCATCATTGGAAAACGTTCTTCGGGGCGAAAACTCTCAAGGATCT
TACCGCTGTTGAGATCCAGTTCGATGTAACCCACTCGTGCACCCAACTGATCTTCAGCATCTTTTACTTT
CACCAGCGTTTCTGGGTGAGCAAAAACAGGAAGGCAAAATGCCGCAAAAAAGGGAATAAGGGCGACACGG
AAATGTTGAATACTCATACTCTTCCTTTTTCAATATTATTGAAGCATTTATCAGGGTTATTGTCTCATGA
GCGGATACATATTTGAATGTATTTAGAAAAATAAACAAATAGGGGTTCCGCGCACATTTCCCCGAAAAGT
GCCAC
Features (pLannotate 1.2.2; 21 found; start..end, strand, type, name):
    187..205     +  promoter       T7 promoter: promoter for bacteriophage T7 RNA polymerase
    323..457     +  polyA_signal   SV40 poly(A) signal: SV40 polyadenylation signal
    462..479     +  promoter       T7 promoter (fragment): promoter for bacteriophage T7 RNA polymerase
    526..1224    -  CDS            TagRFP657: TagRFP657 is a basic (constitutively fluorescent) far red fluorescent protein published in 2010, derived from Entacmaea quadricolor. It has low acid sensitivity.
   1657..1864    -  promoter       mCMV promoter (fragment): mouse cytomegalovirus (CMV) immediate early promoter
   1981..2064    -  promoter       mCMV promoter (fragment): mouse cytomegalovirus (CMV) immediate early promoter
   2105..2203    -  CDS            ble (fragment): BLE_STRHI - Experimental evidence at protein level: Swiss-Prot protein existence level 1. Binding protein with a strong affinity to the bleomycin family of antibiotics. From Streptoalloteichus hindustanus.
   2232..2315    +  promoter       mCMV promoter (fragment): mouse cytomegalovirus (CMV) immediate early promoter
   2432..2639    +  promoter       mCMV promoter (fragment): mouse cytomegalovirus (CMV) immediate early promoter
   3055..3771    +  CDS            mClover3: mClover3 is a basic (constitutively fluorescent) green/yellow fluorescent protein published in 2016, derived from Aequorea victoria. It is reported to be a rapidly-maturing monomer with high acid sensitivity.
   3783..3800    -  promoter       T7 promoter (fragment): promoter for bacteriophage T7 RNA polymerase
   3805..3939    -  polyA_signal   SV40 poly(A) signal: SV40 polyadenylation signal
   4006..4029    -  misc_feature   MCS (fragment): pBluescript multiple cloning site
   4042..4060    -  promoter       T3 promoter: promoter for bacteriophage T3 RNA polymerase
   4320..4336    -  protein_bind   lac operator: The lac repressor binds to the lac operator to inhibit transcription in E. coli. This inhibition can be relieved by adding lactose or isopropyl-β-D-thiogalactopyranoside (IPTG). lac repressor encoded by lacI
   4344..4374    -  promoter       lac promoter: promoter for the E. coli lac operon
   4389..4410    -  protein_bind   CAP binding site: CAP binding activates transcription in the presence of cAMP. E. coli catabolite activator protein
   4423..4515    -  CDS            lacI (fragment): lac repressor; lacI; The lac repressor binds to the lac operator to inhibit transcription in E. coli. This inhibition can be relieved by adding lactose or isopropyl-β-D-thiogalactopyranoside (IPTG).
   4698..5286    -  rep_origin     ori: high-copy-number ColE1/pMB1/pBR322/pUC origin of replication
   5457..6317    -  CDS            AmpR: β-lactamase; bla; confers resistance to ampicillin, carbenicillin, and related antibiotics
   6318..6422    -  promoter       AmpR promoter: bla
