[The description below was written by a language model from this plasmid's Addgene catalogue record and pLannotate feature annotations shown in this document.]
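Description:
pTol2zTagRFP658-EF1-2xCMV-EF1-mClover3 is a 6.4 kb bidirectional dual-reporter plasmid built on the pTol2-MCS backbone and intended for expression in mammalian cells and zebrafish. It is propagated in E. coli as a high-copy plasmid through a ColE1/pUC-type origin and selected with ampicillin via the β-lactamase gene. Remnants of a pBluescript-type cloning vector (lac promoter and operator, T3 and T7 promoters, an MCS fragment) flank the insert. The backbone name implies Tol2 transposon arms for transposase-mediated genomic integration, but the automated feature table does not annotate any Tol2 elements, so their presence and positions cannot be confirmed from the record.

The synthetic insert is arranged as a mirror-image cassette. At its centre, two sets of CMV-derived sequences face away from each other; the software labels them as mouse CMV immediate-early promoter fragments, matching the "2xCMV" in the name. According to the name, each is paired with an EF1 element, although no EF1 sequence is annotated; unannotated gaps between the CMV fragments and each coding region may correspond to these. One arm drives a far-red fluorescent protein on the reverse strand, annotated by similarity as TagRFP657 and named zTagRFP658 in the catalogue. The other arm drives the green/yellow protein mClover3 on the forward strand. Each reading frame ends at its own SV40 polyadenylation signal. A short ble fragment between the two halves appears to be a spacer or cloning remnant rather than a functional marker.

This layout co-expresses both proteins from one plasmid, so mClover3 can plausibly serve as a reference signal for judging the far-red protein's expression and brightness, in keeping with the associated work on directed evolution of fluorescent proteins.
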