Addgene plasmid #196109: pTol2zTagRFP658-EF1-2xCMV-EF1-mClover3
Purpose: mammalian/zebrafish expression of zTagRFP658-EF1-2xCMV-EF1-mClover3
Depositing lab: Reinhard Köster. Depositing organization: Technische Universitaet Braunschweig. Publication: Rapid directed molecular evolution of fluorescent proteins in mammalian cells. Babakhanova S, Jung EE, Namikawa K, Zhang H, Wang Y, Subach OM, Korzhenevskiy DA, Rakitina TV, Xiao X, Wang W, Shi J, Drobizhev M, Park D, Eisenhard L, Tang H, Koster RW, Subach FV, Boyden ES, Piatkevich KD. Protein Sci. 2022 Mar;31(3):728-751. doi: 10.1002/pro.4261. Epub 2021 Dec 30. PubMed 34913537.
Backbone
  Vector backbone: pTol2-MCS
  Vector type: Mammalian Expression
Growth in bacteria
  Bacterial resistance: Ampicillin, 100 μg/mL
  Growth temperature: 37°C
  Growth strain: DH5alpha
  Copy number: High Copy
Gene/Insert
  Gene/Insert name: zTagRFP658-EF1-2xCMV-EF1-mClover3
  Species: Synthetic
  Cloning method: Restriction Enzyme; 5′ cloning site uknown (unknown if destroyed); 3′ cloning site uknown (unknown if destroyed)
Terms and licenses: Academic/Nonprofit Terms; Industry Terms: Not Available to Industry
How to cite: pTol2zTagRFP658-EF1-2xCMV-EF1-mClover3 was a gift from Reinhard Köster (Addgene plasmid # 196109 ; http://n2t.net/addgene:196109 ; RRID:Addgene_196109)
